Addgene plasmid #14779: pSuper mouse Dicer1
Depositing lab: Tyler Jacks. Depositing organization: Massachusetts Institute of Technology. Publication: Impaired microRNA processing enhances cellular transformation and tumorigenesis. Kumar MS, Lu J, Mercer KL, Golub TR, Jacks T. Nat Genet. 2007 May;39(5):673-7. doi: 10.1038/ng2003. PubMed 17401365.
Backbone
  Vector backbone: pSUPER.retro.puro
  Backbone manufacturer: OligoEngine
  Backbone size w/o insert (bp): 6350
  Vector type: Mammalian Expression, Retroviral, RNAi
  Selectable markers: Puromycin
Growth in bacteria
  Bacterial resistance: Ampicillin, 100 μg/mL
  Growth temperature: 37°C
  Growth strain: DH5alpha
  Copy number: High Copy
Gene/Insert
  Gene/Insert name: Dicer shRNA (alt name: Dicer)
  Species: M. musculus (mouse)
  Entrez Gene: Dicer1 (a.k.a. 1110006F08Rik, D12Ertd7e, aviD, mKIAA0928)
  Cloning method: Restriction Enzyme
  Sequencing primers: 5′ pLXSN5'
Terms and licenses: Academic/Nonprofit Terms; Industry Terms: Not Available to Industry
Depositor comments: shRNA sequence: GATCCCCCTG CCTCACTTGA CCTGAATTCA AGAGATTCAG GTCAAGTGAG GCAGTTTTTG GAAC
How to cite: pSuper mouse Dicer1 was a gift from Tyler Jacks (Addgene plasmid # 14779 ; http://n2t.net/addgene:14779 ; RRID:Addgene_14779)
