[The description below was written by a language model from this plasmid's Addgene catalogue record.]
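Description:
pSuper mouse Dicer1 is a retroviral RNAi plasmid built on the commercial pSUPER.retro.puro backbone (about 6.35 kb without insert) and carrying a short hairpin RNA directed against mouse Dicer1, the gene encoding the RNase III enzyme that processes precursor microRNAs into their mature forms. It is propagated in E. coli as a high-copy plasmid under ampicillin selection, and it provides puromycin resistance for selecting transduced or transfected mammalian cells. The hairpin was inserted by restriction enzyme cloning as a short oligonucleotide cassette with a sense arm, loop, antisense arm and a terminal run of thymidines, the usual arrangement for terminating a polymerase III transcript.

No feature table accompanies the record, so the promoter and viral elements are not listed explicitly. As a general matter, the pSUPER.retro series uses a polymerase III H1 promoter to drive the hairpin and places the cassette between retroviral long terminal repeats with a packaging signal, so that the plasmid can be introduced into a packaging cell line to produce retrovirus that stably integrates the shRNA and puromycin marker into target cells. Once transcribed, the hairpin is processed into an siRNA that guides degradation of Dicer1 mRNA. The knockdown target is itself part of this processing pathway, so depletion would be expected to be partial rather than complete.

The associated publication concerns how impaired microRNA processing affects cellular transformation and tumorigenesis, which is consistent with using this construct for stable Dicer1 knockdown in mouse cells to reduce global mature microRNA levels and study the consequences.
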