>Addgene plasmid #14779 | pSuper mouse Dicer1 | addgene partial sequence | sequence record 21342 | 14779 with pLXSN5'
AGCCCTCACTCCTTCTCTAGGCGCCGGAATTGAAGATCCCCCGGGCTGCAGGAATTCGAACGCTGACGTC
ATCAACCCGCTCCAAGGAATCGCGGGCCCAGTGTCACTAGGCGGGAACACCCAGCGCGCGTGCGCCCTGG
CAGGAAGATGGCTGTGAGGGACAGGGGAGTGGCGCCCTGCAATATTTGCATGTCGCTATGTGTTCTGGGA
AATCACCATAAACGTGAAATGTCTTTGGATTTGGGAATCTTATAAGTTCTGTATGAGACCACAGATCCCC
CTGCCTCACTTGACCTGAATTCAAGAGATTCAGGTCAAGTGAGGCAGTTTTTGGAACTCGAGGTTAACGA
ATTCTACCGGGTAGGGGAGGCGCTTTTCCCAAGGCAGTCTGGAGCATGCGCTTTAGCAGCCCCGCTGGGC
ACTTGGCGCTACACAAGTGGCCTCTGGCCTCGCACACATTCCACATCCACCGGTAGGCGCCAACCGGCTC
CGTTCTTTGGTGGCCCCTTCGCGCCACCTTCTACTCCTCCCCTAGTCAGGAAGTTCCCCCCCGCCCCGCA
GCTCGCGTCGTGCAGGACGTGACAAATGGAAGTAGCACGTCTCACTAGTCTCGTGCAGATGGACAGCACC
GCTGAGCAATGGAAGCGGGTAGGCCTTTGGGGCAGCGGCCAATAGCAGCTTTGCTCCTTCGCTTTCTGGG
CTCAGAGGCTGGGAAGGGGTGGGTCCGGGGGCGGGCTCAGGGGCGGGCTCAGGGGCGGGGCGGGCGCCCG
AAGGTCCTCCGGAGGCCCGGCATTCTGCACGCTTCAAAAGCGCACGTCTGCCGCGCTGTTCTCCTCTTCC
TCATCTCCGGGCCTTTCGACCTGCAGCCCAAGCTTACCATGACCGAGTACAGGCCCACGGTGCGCCTCG
